>Addgene plasmid #11991 | pIND-HA-ADH | addgene partial sequence | sequence record 21949 | 11991 with Ecdysome-fwd
AGCGTTTAAACTTAAGCTTGCCGCCACCATGTACCCTTATGATGTGCCAGATTATGCCTCTGAATTCATG
TCATCCTCAGGCACGCCAGACTTACCTGTCCTACTCACCGATTTGAAGATTCAATATACTAAGATCTTCA
TAAACAATGAATGGCATGATTCAGTGAGTGGCAAGAAATTTCCTGTCTTTAATCCTGCAACTGAGGAGGA
GCTCTGCCAGGTAGAAGAAGGAGATAAGGAGGATGTTGACAAGGCAGTGAAGGCCGCAAGACAGGCTTTT
CAGATTGGATCCCCGTGGCGTACTATGGATGCTTCCGAGAGGGGGCGACTATTATACAAGTTGGCTGATT
TAATCGAAAGAGATCGTCTGCTGCTGGCGACAATGGAGTCAATGAATGGTGGAAAACTCTATTCCAATGC
ATATCTGAATGATTTAGCAGGCTGCATCAAAACATTGCGCTACTGTGCAGGTTGGGCTGACAAGATCCAG
GGCCGTACAATACCAATTGATGGAAATTTTTTTACATATACAAGACATGAACCTATTGGTGTATGTGGCC
AAATCATTCCTTGGAATTTCCCGTTGGTTATGCTCATTTGGAAGATAGGGCCTGCACTGAGCTGTGGAAA
CACAGTGGTTGTCAAACCAG
