[The description below was written by a language model from this plasmid's Addgene catalogue record.]
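Description:
pIND-HA-ADH is a mammalian expression plasmid built on the commercial pIND backbone (about 5 kb without insert), the response vector of an ecdysone-inducible expression system. It is propagated in E. coli as a high-copy plasmid under ampicillin selection. It also carries a neomycin resistance marker, so stably transfected mammalian cells can be selected with G418. No feature table accompanies the record, so the promoter and other regulatory elements are not itemised. In general, pIND-type vectors place the insert downstream of ecdysone/glucocorticoid response elements joined to a minimal promoter. Transcription then depends on a co-expressed ecdysone receptor/RXR heterodimer, supplied from a separate plasmid or cell line, and on addition of an ecdysteroid ligand.

The payload is the human aldehyde dehydrogenase 1 coding sequence (ALDH1A1, also known as ALDH1 or RALDH1). The insert is roughly 1.5 kb, is recorded as carrying no mutations, and was cloned between HindIII and XbaI sites, both of which remain intact. An HA epitope tag is fused at the N terminus, which allows the induced protein to be detected or immunoprecipitated with anti-HA antibodies and distinguished from endogenous ALDH1A1.

The depositor notes that expression is induced with ponasterone (spelled "pronosterone" in the record) or related analogs. The same comment calls the plasmid a "GFP inducible gene construct", but no GFP element appears anywhere else in the record, so the presence of a fluorescent reporter cannot be confirmed. The construct is suited to ligand-controlled, titratable expression of tagged ALDH1A1 in transiently or stably transfected mammalian cells. The record does not state a specific experimental purpose.
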