Addgene plasmid #11991: pIND-HA-ADH
Depositing lab: Steven Johnson.
Backbone
  Vector backbone: pIND
  Backbone manufacturer: invitrogen
  Backbone size w/o insert (bp): 5000
  Vector type: Mammalian Expression ; Ecdysone Inducible
  Selectable markers: Neomycin (select with G418)
Growth in bacteria
  Bacterial resistance: Ampicillin, 100 μg/mL
  Growth temperature: 37°C
  Growth strain: DH5alpha
  Copy number: High Copy
Gene/Insert
  Gene/Insert name: aldehyde dehydrogenase (alt name: ALDH1)
  Species: H. sapiens (human)
  Insert size (bp): 1505
  Mutation: no mutations
  GenBank ID: NM_000689
  Entrez Gene: ALDH1A1 (a.k.a. ALDC, ALDH-E1, ALDH1, ALDH11, HEL-9, HEL-S-53e, HEL12, PUMB1, RALDH1)
  Tag / fusion protein: HA (N terminal on backbone)
  Cloning method: Restriction Enzyme; 5′ cloning site Hind III (not destroyed); 3′ cloning site XbaI (not destroyed)
  Sequencing primers: 5′ see pIND; 3′ see pIND
Terms and licenses: Academic/Nonprofit Terms; Industry Terms: Not Available to Industry
Depositor comments: This is a GFP inducible gene construct....inducible with pronosterone or other analogs.
How to cite: pIND-HA-ADH was a gift from Steven Johnson (Addgene plasmid # 11991 ; http://n2t.net/addgene:11991 ; RRID:Addgene_11991)
